>Addgene plasmid #189756 | pmScarlet-I3_C1 | addgene full sequence | sequence record 375299 | Addgene NGS Result
GCGGGACTCTGGGGTTCGAAATGACCGACCAAGCGACGCCCAACCTGCCATCACGAGATTTCGATTCCAC
CGCCGCCTTCTATGAAAGGTTGGGCTTCGGAATCGTTTTCCGGGACGCCGGCTGGATGATCCTCCAGCGC
GGGGATCTCATGCTGGAGTTCTTCGCCCACCCTAGGGGGAGGCTAACTGAAACACGGAAGGAGACAATAC
CGGAAGGAACCCGCGCTATGACGGCAATAAAAAGACAGAATAAAACGCACGGTGTTGGGTCGTTTGTTCA
TAAACGCGGGGTTCGGTCCCAGGGCTGGCACTCTGTCGATACCCCACCGAGACCCCATTGGGGCCAATAC
GCCCGCGTTTCTTCCTTTTCCCCACCCCACCCCCCAAGTTCGGGTGAAGGCCCAGGGCTCGCAGCCAACG
TCGGGGCGGCAGGCCCTGCCATAGCCTCAGGTTACTCATATATACTTTAGATTGATTTAAAACTTCATTT
TTAATTTAAAAGGATCTAGGTGAAGATCCTTTTTGATAATCTCATGACCAAAATCCCTTAACGTGAGTTT
TCGTTCCACTGAGCGTCAGACCCCGTAGAAAAGATCAAAGGATCTTCTTGAGATCCTTTTTTTCTGCGCG
TAATCTGCTGCTTGCAAACAAAAAAACCACCGCTACCAGCGGTGGTTTGTTTGCCGGATCAAGAGCTACC
AACTCTTTTTCCGAAGGTAACTGGCTTCAGCAGAGCGCAGATACCAAATACTGTTCTTCTAGTGTAGCCG
TAGTTAGGCCACCACTTCAAGAACTCTGTAGCACCGCCTACATACCTCGCTCTGCTAATCCTGTTACCAG
TGGCTGCTGCCAGTGGCGATAAGTCGTGTCTTACCGGGTTGGACTCAAGACGATAGTTACCGGATAAGGC
GCAGCGGTCGGGCTGAACGGGGGGTTCGTGCACACAGCCCAGCTTGGAGCGAACGACCTACACCGAACTG
AGATACCTACAGCGTGAGCTATGAGAAAGCGCCACGCTTCCCGAAGGGAGAAAGGCGGACAGGTATCCGG
TAAGCGGCAGGGTCGGAACAGGAGAGCGCACGAGGGAGCTTCCAGGGGGAAACGCCTGGTATCTTTATAG
TCCTGTCGGGTTTCGCCACCTCTGACTTGAGCGTCGATTTTTGTGATGCTCGTCAGGGGGGCGGAGCCTA
TGGAAAAACGCCAGCAACGCGGCCTTTTTACGGTTCCTGGCCTTTTGCTGGCCTTTTGCTCACATGTTCT
TTCCTGCGTTATCCCCTGATTCTGTGGATAACCGTATTACCGCCATGCATTAGTTATTAATAGTAATCAA
TTACGGGGTCATTAGTTCATAGCCCATATATGGAGTTCCGCGTTACATAACTTACGGTAAATGGCCCGCC
TGGCTGACCGCCCAACGACCCCCGCCCATTGACGTCAATAATGACGTATGTTCCCATAGTAACGCCAATA
GGGACTTTCCATTGACGTCAATGGGTGGAGTATTTACGGTAAACTGCCCACTTGGCAGTACATCAAGTGT
ATCATATGCCAAGTACGCCCCCTATTGACGTCAATGACGGTAAATGGCCCGCCTGGCATTATGCCCAGTA
CATGACCTTATGGGACTTTCCTACTTGGCAGTACATCTACGTATTAGTCATCGCTATTACCATGGTGATG
CGGTTTTGGCAGTACATCAATGGGCGTGGATAGCGGTTTGACTCACGGGGATTTCCAAGTCTCCACCCCA
TTGACGTCAATGGGAGTTTGTTTTGGCACCAAAATCAACGGGACTTTCCAAAATGTCGTAACAACTCCGC
CCCATTGACGCAAATGGGCGGTAGGCGTGTACGGTGGGAGGTCTATATAAGCAGAGCTGGTTTAGTGAAC
CGTCAGATCCGCTAGCGCTACCGGTCGCCACCATGGATAGCACCGAGGCAGTGATCAAGGAGTTCATGCG
GTTCAAGGTGCACATGGAGGGCTCCATGAACGGCCACGAGTTCGAGATCGAGGGCGAGGGCGAGGGCCGC
CCCTACGAGGGCACCCAGACCGCCAAGCTGAAGGTGACCAAGGGTGGCCCCCTGCCCTTCTCCTGGGACA
TCCTGTCCCCTCAGTTCATGTACGGCTCCAGGGCCTTCATCAAGCACCCCGCCGACATCCCCGACTACTG
GAAGCAGTCCTTCCCCGAGGGCTTCAAGTGGGAGCGCGTGATGATCTTCGAGGACGGCGGCACCGTGTCC
GTGACCCAGGACACCTCCCTGGAGGACGGCACCCTGATCTACAAGGTGAAGCTCCGCGGCGGCAACTTCC
CTCCTGACGGCCCCGTAATGCAGAAGAGGACAATGGGCTGGGAAGCATCCACCGAGCGGTTGTACCCCGA
GGACGTCGTGCTGAAGGGCGACATTAAGATGGCCCTGCGCCTGAAGGACGGCGGCCGCTACCTGGCGGAC
TTCAAGACCACCTACAAGGCCAAGAAGCCCGTGCAGATGCCCGGCGCCTTCAACATCGACCGCAAGTTGG
ACATCACCTCCCACAACGAGGACTACACCGTGGTGGAACAGTACGAACGCTCCGTGGCCCGCCACTCCAC
CGGCGGCTCCGGTGGCTCCTTGTACAAGTCCGGACTCAGATCTCGAGCTCAAGCTTCGAATTCTGCAGTC
GACGGTACCGCGGGCCCGGGATCCACCGGATCTAGATAACTGATCATAATCAGCCATACCACATTTGTAG
AGGTTTTACTTGCTTTAAAAAACCTCCCACACCTCCCCCTGAACCTGAAACATAAAATGAATGCAATTGT
TGTTGTTAACTTGTTTATTGCAGCTTATAATGGTTACAAATAAAGCAATAGCATCACAAATTTCACAAAT
AAAGCATTTTTTTCACTGCATTCTAGTTGTGGTTTGTCCAAACTCATCAATGTATCTTAAGGCGTAAATT
GTAAGCGTTAATATTTTGTTAAAATTCGCGTTAAATTTTTGTTAAATCAGCTCATTTTTTAACCAATAGG
CCGAAATCGGCAAAATCCCTTATAAATCAAAAGAATAGACCGAGATAGGGT
[37 nt withheld, positions 3062-3098]
AAAGAACGTGGACTCCAACGTCAAAGG
[49 nt withheld, positions 3126-3174]
T
[91 nt withheld, positions 3176-3266]
G
[124 nt withheld, positions 3268-3391]
CAGGTGGCACTTTTCGGGGAAATGTGCGCGGAACCCCTATTTGTTTATTTTTCTAAATACATTCAAATAT
GTATCCGCTCATGAGACAATAACCCTGATAAATGCTTCAATAATATTGAAAAAGGAAGAGTCCTGAGGCG
GAAAGAACCAGCTGTGGAATGTGTGTCAGTTAGGGTGTGGAAAGTCCCCAGGCTCCCCAGCAGGCAGAAG
TATGCAAAGCATGCATCTCAATTAGTCAGCAACCAGGTGTGGAAAGTCCCCAGGCTCCCCAGCAGGCAGA
AGTATGCAAAGCATGCATCTCAATTAGTCAGCAACCATAGTCCCGCCCCTAACTCCGCCCATCCCGCCCC
TAACTCCGCCCAGTTCCGCCCATTCTCCGCCCCATGGCTGACTAATTTTTTTTATTTATGCAGAGGCCGA
GGCCGCCTCGGCCTCTGAGCTATTCCAGAAGTAGTGAGGAGGCTTTTTTGGAGGCCTAGGCTTTTGCAAA
GATCGATCAAGAGACAGGATGAGGATCGTTTCGCATGATTGAACAAGATGGATTGCACGCAGGTTCTCCG
GCCGCTTGGGTGGAGAGGCTATTCGGCTATGACTGGGCACAACAGACAATCGGCTGCTCTGATGCCGCCG
TGTTCCGGCTGTCAGCGCAGGGGCGCCCGGTTCTTTTTGTCAAGACCGACCTGTCCGGTGCCCTGAATGA
ACTGCAAGACGAGGCAGCGCGGCTATCGTGGCTGGCCACGACGGGCGTTCCTTGCGCAGCTGTGCTCGAC
GTTGTCACTGAAGCGGGAAGGGACTGGCTGCTATTGGGCGAAGTGCCGGGGCAGGATCTCCTGTCATCTC
ACCTTGCTCCTGCCGAGAAAGTATCCATCATGGCTGATGCAATGCGGCGGCTGCATACGCTTGATCCGGC
TACCTGCCCATTCGACCACCAAGCGAAACATCGCATCGAGCGAGCACGTACTCGGATGGAAGCCGGTCTT
GTCGATCAGGATGATCTGGACGAAGAGCATCAGGGGCTCGCGCCAGCCGAACTGTTCGCCAGGCTCAAGG
CGAGCATGCCCGACGGCGAGGATCTCGTCGTGACCCATGGCGATGCCTGCTTGCCGAATATCATGGTGGA
AAATGGCCGCTTTTCTGGATTCATCGACTGTGGCCGGCTGGGTGTGGCGGACCGCTATCAGGACATAGCG
TTGGCTACCCGTGATATTGCTGAAGAGCTTGGCGGCGAATGGGCTGACCGCTTCCTCGTGCTTTACGGTA
TCGCCGCTCCCGATTCGCAGCGCATCGCCTTCTATCGCCTTCTTGACGAGTTCTTCTGA
Features (pLannotate 1.2.2; 14 found; start..end, strand, type, name):
     21..173     +  CDS            ble (fragment): BLE_KLEPN - Experimental evidence at protein level: Swiss-Prot protein existence level 1. Binding protein with a strong affinity to the bleomycin family of antibiotics. Binds to CL990; an antimitotic-antibiotic compound. From Klebsiella pneumoniae.
    232..279     +  polyA_signal   HSV TK poly(A) signal: herpes simplex virus thymidine kinase polyadenylation signal (Cole and Stacy, 1985)
    370..386     -  polyA_signal   bGH poly(A) signal (fragment): bovine growth hormone polyadenylation signal
    608..1196    +  rep_origin     ori: high-copy-number ColE1/pMB1/pBR322/pUC origin of replication
   1371..1674    +  enhancer       CMV enhancer: human cytomegalovirus immediate early enhancer
   1675..1878    +  promoter       CMV promoter: human cytomegalovirus (CMV) immediate early promoter
   1923..2593    +  CDS            mScarlet-2I (fragment): mScarlet-I derivative in which the N- and C-termini have been modified to reduce cytotoxicity (Valbuena et al., 2020) preserves the original mammalian codon optimization
   2619..2684    +  misc_feature   MCS: multiple cloning site
   2701..2785    +  CDS            large T antigen (fragment): large T antigen from SV40 (simian virus 40)
   2808..2929    +  polyA_signal   SV40 poly(A) signal: SV40 polyadenylation signal
   2963..3391    -  rep_origin     f1 ori (sequence partly withheld): f1 bacteriophage origin of replication; arrow indicates direction of (+) strand synthesis
   3418..3522    +  promoter       AmpR promoter: bla
   3524..3881    +  promoter       SV40 promoter: SV40 enhancer and early promoter
   3916..4710    +  CDS            NeoR/KanR: aminoglycoside phosphotransferase from Tn5; aph(3')-II (or nptII); confers resistance to neomycin, kanamycin, and G418 (Geneticin®)
