[The description below was written by a language model from this plasmid's Addgene catalogue record and pLannotate feature annotations shown in this document.]
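Description:
pmScarlet-I3_C1 is a mammalian expression and cloning vector built on a C1-type backbone, designed for making fusions to the synthetic red fluorescent protein mScarlet-I3. The 4,710 nt plasmid replicates in E. coli from a high-copy ColE1/pUC-type origin and is selected with kanamycin. It also carries an f1 bacteriophage origin, which can support single-stranded DNA production. The resistance cassette is the dual-purpose arrangement typical of this vector family. The Tn5 aminoglycoside phosphotransferase (NeoR/KanR) sits downstream of both a bacterial bla promoter and the SV40 enhancer/early promoter, and it is terminated by the HSV thymidine kinase poly(A) signal. The same gene therefore confers kanamycin resistance in bacteria and can allow G418 selection in transfected mammalian cells.

The expression unit consists of the human CMV immediate-early enhancer and promoter driving the fluorescent protein coding sequence, followed by a multiple cloning site and the SV40 poly(A) signal. Because the cloning site lies 3′ of the reporter, a gene of interest inserted in frame is expressed with mScarlet-I3 at its N-terminus. The empty vector should express the fluorescent protein on its own. The automated annotation labels the reporter as a fragment of the related variant mScarlet-2I, which probably reflects sequence similarity within the mScarlet family rather than a different insert. Short hits to ble, the bGH poly(A) signal and SV40 large T antigen appear to be partial matches to backbone remnants rather than functional elements. The record describes the plasmid as a cloning vector for mammalian cells, and it suits live-cell imaging of red-tagged fusion proteins. The restriction sites originally used to insert the reporter are not recorded.
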