Addgene plasmid #189756: pmScarlet-I3_C1
Purpose: C1 Cloning vector for mammalian cells incorporating mScarlet-I3 red fluorescent protein
Depositing lab: Dorus Gadella. Depositing organization: University of Amsterdam. Publication: mScarlet3: a brilliant and fast-maturing red fluorescent protein. Gadella TWJ Jr, van Weeren L, Stouthamer J, Hink MA, Wolters AHG, Giepmans BNG, Aumonier S, Dupuy J, Royant A. Nat Methods. 2023 Apr;20(4):541-545. doi: 10.1038/s41592-023-01809-y. Epub 2023 Mar 27. PubMed 36973546.
Backbone
  Vector backbone: pC1
  Vector type: Mammalian Expression
Growth in bacteria
  Bacterial resistance: Kanamycin, 50 μg/mL
  Growth temperature: 37°C
  Growth strain: DH5alpha
  Copy number: High Copy
Gene/Insert
  Gene/Insert name: mScarlet-I3
  Species: Synthetic
  Promoter: CMV
  Cloning method: Restriction Enzyme; 5′ cloning site unknown (unknown if destroyed)
Terms and licenses: Academic/Nonprofit Terms; Industry Terms: Not Available to Industry
How to cite: pmScarlet-I3_C1 was a gift from Dorus Gadella (Addgene plasmid # 189756 ; http://n2t.net/addgene:189756 ; RRID:Addgene_189756)
